>Addgene plasmid #196137 | pEarleyGate 100RMOA mPing | addgene full sequence | sequence record 403140 | Addgene NGS Result
CGCGTAGATTAGCCTTTTCAATTTCAGAAAGAATGCTAACCCACAGATGGTTAGAGAGGCTTACGCAGCA
GGTCTCATCAAGACGATCTACCCGAGCAATAATCTCCAGGAAATCAAATACCTTCCCAAGAAGGTTAAAG
ATGCAGTCAAAAGATTCAGGACTAACTGCATCAAGAACACAGAGAAAGATATATTTCTCAAGATCAGAAG
TACTATTCCAGTATGGACGATTCAAGGCTTGCTTCACAAACCAAGGCAAGTAATAGAGATTGGAGTCTCT
AAAAAGGTAGTTCCCACTGAATCAAAGGCCATGGAGTCAAAGATTCAAATAGAGGACCTAACAGAACTCG
CCGTAAAGACTGGCGAACAGTTCATACAGAGTCTCTTACGACTCAATGACAAGAAGAAAATCTTCGTCAA
CATGGTGGAGCACGACACACTTGTCTACTCCAAAAATATCAAAGATACAGTCTCAGAAGACCAAAGGGCA
ATTGAGACTTTTCAACAAAGGGTAATATCCGGAAACCTCCTCGGATTCCATTGCCCAGCTATCTGTCACT
TTATTGTGAAGATAGTGGAAAAGGAAGGTGGCTCCTACAAATGCCATCATTGCGATAAAGGAAAGGCCAT
CGTTGAAGATGCCTCTGCCGACAGTGGTCCCAAAGATGGACCCCCACCCACGAGGAGCATCGTGGAAAAA
GAAGACGTTCCAACCACGTCTTCAAAGCAAGTGGATTGATGTGATATCTCCACTGACGTAAGGGATGACG
CACAATCCCACTATCCTTCGCAAGACCCTTCCTCTATATAAGGAAGTTCATTTCATTTGGAGAGAACACG
GGGGACTCTAGATAAGGCCAGTCACAATGGGGGTTTCACTGGTGTGTCATGCACATTTAATAGGGGTAAG
ACTGAATAAAAAATGATTATTTGCATGAAATGGGGATGAGAGAGAAGGAAAGAGTTTCATCCTGGTGAAA
CTCGTCAGCGTCGTTTCCAAGTCCTCGGTAACAGAGTGAAACCCCCGTTGAGGCCGATTCGTTTCATTCA
CCGGATCTCTTGCGTCCGCCTCCGCCGTGCGACCTCCGCATTCTCCCGCGCCGCGCCGGATTTTGGGTAC
AAATGATCCCAGCAACTTGTATCAATTAAATGCTTTGCTTAGTCTTGGAAACGTCAAAGTGAAACCCCTC
CACTGTGGGGATTGTTTCATAAAAGATTTCATTTGAGAGAAGATGGTATAATATTTTGGGTAGCCGTGCA
ATGACACTAGCCATTGTGACTGGCCTAATCTAGAGGATCCAAGGAGATATAACAATGAAGACTAATCTTT
TTCTCTTTCTCATCTTTTCACTTCTCCTATCATTATCCTCGGCCGAATTCAGTAAAGGAGAAGAACTTTT
CACTGGAGTTGTCCCAATTCTTGTTGAATTAGATGGTGATGTTAATGGGCACAAATTTTCTGTCAGTGGA
GAGGGTGAAGGTGATGCAACATACGGAAAACTTACCCTTAAATTTATTTGCACTACTGGAAAACTACCTG
TTCCATGGCCAACACTTGTCACTACTTTCTCTTATGGTGTTCAATGCTTTTCAAGATACCCAGATCATAT
GAAGCGGCACGACTTCTTCAAGAGCGCCATGCCTGAGGGATACGTGCAGGAGAGGACCATCTTCTTCAAG
GACGACGGGAACTACAAGACACGTGCTGAAGTCAAGTTTGAGGGAGACACCCTCGTCAACAGGATCGAGC
TTAAGGGAATCGATTTCAAGGAGGACGGAAACATCCTCGGCCACAAGTTGGAATACAACTACAACTCCCA
CAACGTATACATCATGGCCGACAAGCAAAAGAACGGCATCAAAGCCAACTTCAAGACCCGCCACAACATC
GAAGACGGCGGCGTGCAACTCGCTGATCATTATCAACAAAATACTCCAATTGGCGATGGCCCTGTCCTTT
TACCAGACAACCATTACCTGTCCACACAATCTGCCCTTTCGAAAGATCCCAACGAAAAGAGAGACCACAT
GGTCCTTCTTGAGTTTGTAACAGCTGCTGGGATTACACATGGCATGGATGAACTATACAAACATGATGAG
CTTTAAGAGCTCGAATTTCCCCGATCGTTCAAACATTTGGCAATAAAGTTTCTTAAGATTGAATCCTGTT
GCCGGTCTTGCGATGATTATCATATAATTTCTGTTGAATTACGTTAAGCATGTAATAATTAACATGTAAT
GCATGACGTTATTTATGAGATGGGTTTTTATGATTAGAGTCCCGCAATTATACATTTAATACGCGATAGA
AAACAAAATATAGCGCGCAAACTAGGATAAATTATCGCGCGCGGTGTCATCTATGTTACTAGATCGGGAG
ATCTCCTTTGCCCCGGAGATTACAATGGACGATTTCCTCTATCTTTACGATCTAGGAAGGAAGTTCGAAG
GTGAAGGTGACGACACTATGTTCACCACTGATAATGAGAAGGTTAGCCTCTTCAATTTCAGAAAGAATGC
TGACCCACAGATGGTTAGAGAGGCTAGTTCGTGAGTAGATATATTACTCAACTTTTGATTCGCTATTTGC
AGTGCACCTGTGGCGTTCATCACATCTTTTGTGGCACTGTTTGCACTGGTCATTGCTATTACAAAGGACC
TTCCTGATGTTGAAGGAGATCGAAAGTAAGTAACTGCACGCATAACCATTTTCTTTCCGCTCTTTGGCTC
AATCCATTTGACAGTCAAAGACAATGTTTAACCAGCTCCGTTTGATATATTGTCTTTATGTGTTTGTTCA
AGCATGTTTAGTTAATCATGCCTTTGATTGATCTTGAATAGGTTCCAAATATCAACCCTGGCAACAAAAC
TTGGAGTGAGAAACATTGCATTCCTCGGTTCTGGACTTCTGCTAGTAAATTATGCTTCAGCCATATCACT
AGCTTTCTACATGCCTCAGGTGAATTCATCTATTTCCGTCTTAACTATTTCGGTTAATTAAAGCACGAAC
ACCATTACTGCATGTAGAAGCTTGATAAACTATCGCCACCAATTTATTTTTGTTGCGATATTGTTACTTT
CCTCAGTATGCAGCTTTGAAAAGACCAACCCTCTTATCCTTTAACAATGAACAGGTTTTTAGAGGTAGCT
TGATGATTCCTGCACATGTGATCTTGGCTTCAGGCTTAATTTTCCAGGTAAAGCATTATGAGATACTCTT
ATATCTCTTACATACTTTTGAGATAATGCACAAGAACTTCATAACTATATGCTTTAGTTTCTGCATTTGA
CACTGCCAAATTCATTAATCTCTAATATCTTTGTTGTTGATCTTTGGTAGACATGGGTACTAGAAAAAGC
AAACTACACCAAGGTAAAATACTTTTGTACAAACATAAACTCGTTATCACGGAACATCAATGGAGTGTAT
ATCTAACGGAGTGTAGAAACATTTGATTATTGCAGGAAGCTATCTCAGGATATTATCGGTTTATATGGAA
TCTCTTCTACGCAGAGTATCTGTTATTCCCCTTCCTCTAGCTTTCAATTTCATGGTGAGGATATGCAGTT
TTCTTTGTATATCATTCTTCTTCTTCTTTGTAGCTTGGAGTCAAAATCGGTTCCTTCATGTACATACATC
AAGGATATGTCCTTCTGAATTTTTATATCTTGCAATAAAAATGCTTGTACCAATTGAAACACCAGCTTTT
TGAGTTCTATGATCACTGACTTGGTTCTAACCAAAAAAAAAAAAATGTTTAATTTACATATCTAAAAGTA
GGCTTAGGGAAACCTAAACAGTAAAATATTTGTATATTATTCGAATTTCACTCATCATAAAAACTTAAAT
TGCACCATAAAATTTTGTTTTACTATTAATGATGTAATTTGTGTAACTTAAGATAAAAATAATATTCCGT
AAGTTAACCGGCTAAAACCACGTATAAACCAGGGAACCTGTTAAACCGGTTCTTTACTGGATAAAGAAAT
GAAAGCCCATGTAGACAGCTCCATTAGAGCCCAAACCCTAAATTTCTCATCTATATAAAAGGAGTGACAT
TAGGGTTTTTGTTCGTCCTCTTAAAGCTTCTCGTTTTCTCTGCCGTCTCTCTCATTCGCGCGACGCAAAC
GATCTTCAGGTGATCTTCTTTCTCCAAATCCTCTCTCATAACTCTGATTTCGTACTTGTGTATTTGAGCT
CACGCTCTGTTTCTCTCACCACAGCCGGATCGAGATCACAAGTTTGTACAAAAAAGCAGGCTTCATGCAG
AGTTTAGCCATCTCTCTACTCCTCTCAGAAACTCATTCCCTCTTTTCTCATACGAAGACCTCCTCCCTTT
TATCTTTACTGTTTCTCTCTTCTTCAAAGATGTCTGAGCAAAATACTGATGGAAGTCAAGTTCCAGTGAA
CTTGTTGGATGAGTTCCTGGCTGAGGATGAGATCATAGATGATCTTCTCACTGAAGCCACGGTGGTAGTA
CAGTCCACTATAGAAGGTCTTCAAAACGAGGCTTCTGACCATCGACATCATCCGAGGAAGCACATCAAGA
GGCCACGAGAGGAAGCACATCAGCAACTAGTGAATGATTACTTTTCAGAAAATCCTCTTTACCCTTCCAA
AATTTTTCGTCGAAGATTTCGTATGTCTAGGCCACTTTTTCTTCGCATCGTTGAGGCATTAGGCCAGTGG
TCAGTGTATTTCACACAAAGGGTGGATGCTGTTAATCGGAAAGGACTCAGTCCACTGCAAAAGTGTACTG
CAGCTATTCGCCAGTTGGCTACTGGTAGTGGCGCAGATGAACTAGATGAATATCTGAAGATAGGAGAGAC
TACAGCAATGGAGGCAATGAAGAATTTTGTCAAAGGTCTTCAAGATGTGTTTGGTGAGAGGTATCTTAGG
CGCCCCACCATGGAAGATACCGAACGGCTTCTCCAACTTGGTGAGAAACGTGGTTTTCCTGGAATGTTCG
GCAGCATTGACTGCATGCACTGGCATTGGGAAAGATGCCCAGTAGCATGGAAGGGTCAGTTCACTCGTGG
AGATCAGAAAGTGCCAACCCTGATTCTTGAGGCTGTGGCATCGCATGATCTTTGGATTTGGCATGCATTT
TTTGGAGCAGCGGGTTCCAACAATGATATCAATGTATTGAACCAATCTACTGTATTTATCAAGGAGCTCA
AAGGACAAGCTCCTAGAGTCCAGTACATGGTAAATGGGAATCAATACAATACTGGGTATTTTCTTGCTGA
TGGAATCTACCCTGAATGGGCAGTGTTTGTTAAGTCAATACGACTCCCAAACACTGAAAAGGAGAAATTG
TATGCAGATATGCAAGAAGGGGCAAGAAAAGATATCGAGAGAGCCTTTGGTGTATTGCAGCGAAGATTTT
GCATCTTAAAACGACCAGCTCGTCTATATGATCGAGGTGTACTGCGAGATGTTGTTCTAGCTTGCATCAT
ACTTCACAATATGATAGTTGAAGATGAGAAGGAAACCAGAATTATTGAAGAAGATGCAGATGCAAATGTG
CCTCCTAGTTCATCAACCGTTCAGGAACCTGAGTTCTCTCCTGAACAGAACACACCATTTGATAGAGTTT
TAGAAAAAGATATTTCTATCCGAGATCGAGCGGCTCATAACCGACTTAAGAAAGATTTGGTGGAACACAT
TTGGAATAAGTTTGGTGGTGCTGCACATAGAACTGGAAATGAGGGCAGAGGAAGTCTTCTAACATGCGGT
GACGTGGAGGAGAATCCCGGCCCTATGGATCCGTCGCCGGCCGTGGATCCGTCGCCGGCTGCTGAAACCC
GGCGGCGTGCAACCGGGAAAGGAGGCAAACAGCGCGGGGGCAAGCAACTAGGATTGAAGAGGCCGCCGCC
GATTTCTGTCCCGGCCACCCCGCCTCCTGCTGCGACGTCTTCATCCCCTGCTGCGCCGACGGCCATCCCA
CCACGACCACCGCAATCTTCGCCGATTTTCGTCCCCGATTCGCCGAATCCGTCACCGGCTGCGCCGACCT
CCTCTCTTGCTTCGGGGACATCGACGGCAAGGCCACCGCAACCACAAGGAGGAGGATGGGGACCAACATC
GACCATTTCCCCAAACTTTGCATCTTTCTTTGGAAACCAACAAGACCCAAATTCATGTTTGGTCAGGGGT
TATCCTCCAGGAGGGTTTGTCAATTTTATTCAACAAAATTGTCCGCCGCAGCCACAACAGCAAGGTGAAA
ATTTTCATTTCGTTGGTCACAATATGGGGTTCAACCCAATATCTCCACAGCCACCAAGTGCCTACGGAAC
ACCAACACCCCAAGCTACGAACCAAGGCACTTCAACAAACATTATGATTGATGAAGAGGACAACAATGAT
GACAGTAGGGCAGCAAAGAAAAGATGGACTCATGAAGAGGAAGAGAGACTGGCCAGTGCTTGGTTGAATG
CTTCTAAAGACTCAATTCATGGGAATGATAAGAAAGGTGATACATTTTGGAAGGAAGTCACTGATGAATT
TAACAAGAAAGGGAATGGAAAACGTAGGAGGGAAATTAACCAACTGAAGGTTCACTGGTCAAGGTTGAAG
TCAGCGATCTCTGAGTTCAATGACTATTGGAGTACGGTTACTCAAATGCATACAAGCGGATACTCAGACG
ACATGCTTGAGAAAGAGGCACAGAGGCTGTATGCAAACAGGTTTGGAAAACCTTTTGCGTTGGTCCATTG
GTGGAAGATACTCAAAAGAGAGCCCAAATGGTGTGCTCAGTTTGAAAAGAGGAAAAGGAAGAGCGAAATG
GATGCTGTTCCAGAACAGCAGAAACGTCCTATTGGTAGAGAAGCAGCAAAGTCTGAGCGCAAAAGAAAGC
GCAAGAAAGAAAATGTTATGGAAGGCATTGTCCTCCTAGGGGACAATGTCCAGAAAATTATCAAAGTGAC
GCAAGATCGGAAGCTGGAGCGTGAGAAGGTCACTGAAGCACAGATTCACATTTCAAACGTAAATTTGAAG
GCAGCAGAACAGCAAAAAGAAGCAAAGATGTTTGAGGTATACAATTCCCTGCTCACTCAAGATACAAGTA
ACATGTCTGAAGAACAGAAGGCTCGCCGAGACAAGGCATTACAAAAGCTGGAGGAAAAGTTATTTGCTGA
CTAAGACCCAGCTTTCTTGTACAAAGTGGTGCCTAGGTGAGTCTAGAGAGTTAATTAAGACCCGGGACTA
GTCCCTAGAGTCCTGCTTTAATGAGATATGCGAGACGCCTATGATCGCATGATATTTGCTTTCAATTCTG
TTGTGCACGTTGTAAAAAACCTGAGCATGTGTAGCTCAGATCCTTACCGCCGGTTTCGGTTCATTCTAAT
GAATATATCACCCGTTACTATCGTATTTTTATGAATAATATTCTCCGTTCAATTTACTGATTGTACCCTA
CTACTTATATGTACAATATTAAAATGAAAACAATATATTGTGCTGAATAGGTTTATAGCGACATCTATGA
TAGAGCGCCACAATAACAAACAATTGCGTTTTATTATTACAAATCCAATTTTAAAAAAAGCGGCAGAACC
GGTCAAACCTAAAAGACTGATTACATAAATCTTATTCAAATTTCAAAAGTGCCCCAGGGGCTAGTATCTA
CGACACACCGAGCGGCGAACTAATAACGCTCACTGAAGGGAACTCCGGTTCCCCGCCGGCGCGCATGGGT
GAGATTCCTTGAAGTTGAGTATTGGCCGTCCGCTCTACCGAAAGTTACGGGCACCATTCAACCCGGTCCA
GCACGGCGGCCGGGTAACCGACTTGCTGCCCCGAGAATTATGCAGCATTTTTTTGGTGTATGTGGGCCCC
AAATGAAGTGCAGGTCAAACCTTGACAGTGACGACAAATCGTTGGGCGGGTCCAGGGCGAATTTTGCGAC
AACATGTCGAGGCTCAGCAGGACCTGCAGGCATGCAAGCTTGGCACTGGCCGTCGTTTTACAACGTCGTG
ACTGGGAAAACCCTGGCGTTACCCAACTTAATCGCCTTGCAGCACATCCCCCTTTCGCCAGCTGGCGTAA
TAGCGAAGAGGCCCGCACCGATCGCCCTTCCCAACAGTTGCGCAGCCTGAATGGCGAATGCTAGAGCAGC
TTGAGCTTGGATCAGATTGTCGTTTCCCGCCTTCAGTTTAAACTATCAGTGTTTGACAGGATATATTGGC
GGGTAAACCTAAGAGAAAAGAGCGTTTATTAGAATAATCGGATATTTAAAAGGGCGTGAAAAGGTTTATC
CGTTCGTCCATTTGTATGTGCATGCCAACCACAGGGTTCCCCTCGGGATCAAAGTACTTTGATCCAACCC
CTCCGCTGCTATAGTGCAGTCGGCTTCTGACGTTCAGTGCAGCCGTCTTCTGAAAACGACATGTCGCACA
AGTCCTAAGTTACGCGACAGGCTGCCGCCCTGCCCTTTTCCTGGCGTTTTCTTGTCGCGTGTTTTAGTCG
CATAAAGTAGAATACTTGCGACTAGAACCGGAGACATTACGCCATGAACAAGAGCGCCGCCGCTGGCCTG
CTGGGCTATGCCCGCGTCAGCACCGACGACCAGGACTTGACCAACCAACGGGCCGAACTGCACGCGGCCG
GCTGCACCAAGCTGTTTTCCGAGAAGATCACCGGCACCAGGCGCGACCGCCCGGAGCTGGCCAGGATGCT
TGACCACCTACGCCCTGGCGACGTTGTGACAGTGACCAGGCTAGACCGCCTGGCCCGCAGCACCCGCGAC
CTACTGGACATTGCCGAGCGCATCCAGGAGGCCGGCGCGGGCCTGCGTAGCCTGGCAGAGCCGTGGGCCG
ACACCACCACGCCGGCCGGCCGCATGGTGTTGACCGTGTTCGCCGGCATTGCCGAGTTCGAGCGTTCCCT
AATCATCGACCGCACCCGGAGCGGGCGCGAGGCCGCCAAGGCCCGAGGCGTGAAGTTTGGCCCCCGCCCT
ACCCTCACCCCGGCACAGATCGCGCACGCCCGCGAGCTGATCGACCAGGAAGGCCGCACCGTGAAAGAGG
CGGCTGCACTGCTTGGCGTGCATCGCTCGACCCTGTACCGCGCACTTGAGCGCAGCGAGGAAGTGACGCC
CACCGAGGCCAGGCGGCGCGGTGCCTTCCGTGAGGACGCATTGACCGAGGCCGACGCCCTGGCGGCCGCC
GAGAATGAACGCCAAGAGGAACAAGCATGAAACCGCACCAGGACGGCCAGGACGAACCGTTTTTCATTAC
CGAAGAGATCGAGGCGGAGATGATCGCGGCCGGGTACGTGTTCGAGCCGCCCGCGCACGTCTCAACCGTG
CGGCTGCATGAAATCCTGGCCGGTTTGTCTGATGCCAAGCTGGCGGCCTGGCCGGCCAGCTTGGCCGCTG
AAGAAACCGAGCGCCGCCGTCTAAAAAGGTGATGTGTATTTGAGTAAAACAGCTTGCGTCATGCGGTCGC
TGCGTATATGATGCGATGAGTAAATAAACAAATACGCAAGGGGAACGCATGAAGGTTATCGCTGTACTTA
ACCAGAAAGGCGGGTCAGGCAAGACGACCATCGCAACCCATCTAGCCCGCGCCCTGCAACTCGCCGGGGC
CGATGTTCTGTTAGTCGATTCCGATCCCCAGGGCAGTGCCCGCGATTGGGCGGCCGTGCGGGAAGATCAA
CCGCTAACCGTTGTCGGCATCGACCGCCCGACGATTGACCGCGACGTGAAGGCCATCGGCCGGCGCGACT
TCGTAGTGATCGACGGAGCGCCCCAGGCGGCGGACTTGGCTGTGTCCGCGATCAAGGCAGCCGACTTCGT
GCTGATTCCGGTGCAGCCAAGCCCTTACGACATATGGGCCACCGCCGACCTGGTGGAGCTGGTTAAGCAG
CGCATTGAGGTCACGGATGGAAGGCTACAAGCGGCCTTTGTCGTGTCGCGGGCGATCAAAGGCACGCGCA
TCGGCGGTGAGGTTGCCGAGGCGCTGGCCGGGTACGAGCTGCCCATTCTTGAGTCCCGTATCACGCAGCG
CGTGAGCTACCCAGGCACTGCCGCCGCCGGCACAACCGTTCTTGAATCAGAACCCGAGGGCGACGCTGCC
CGCGAGGTCCAGGCGCTGGCCGCTGAAATTAAATCAAAACTCATTTGAGTTAATGAGGTAAAGAGAAAAT
GAGCAAAAGCACAAACACGCTAAGTGCCGGCCGTCCGAGCGCACGCAGCAGCAAGGCTGCAACGTTGGCC
AGCCTGGCAGACACGCCAGCCATGAAGCGGGTCAACTTTCAGTTGCCGGCGGAGGATCACACCAAGCTGA
AGATGTACGCGGTACGCCAAGGCAAGACCATTACCGAGCTGCTATCTGAATACATCGCGCAGCTACCAGA
GTAAATGAGCAAATGAATAAATGAGTAGATGAATTTTAGCGGCTAAAGGAGGCGGCATGGAAAATCAAGA
ACAACCAGGCACCGACGCCGTGGAATGCCCCATGTGTGGAGGAACGGGCGGTTGGCCAGGCGTAAGCGGC
TGGGTTGCCTGCCGGCCCTGCAATGGCACTGGAACCCCCAAGCCCGAGGAATCGGCGTGAGCGGTCGCAA
ACCATCCGGCCCGGTACAAATCGGCGCGGCGCTGGGTGATGACCTGGTGGAGAAGTTGAAGGCCGCGCAG
GCCGCCCAGCGGCAACGCATCGAGGCAGAAGCACGCCCCGGTGAATCGTGGCAAGCGGCCGCTGATCGAA
TCCGCAAAGAATCCCGGCAACCGCCGGCAGCCGGTGCGCCGTCGATTAGGAAGCCGCCCAAGGGCGACGA
GCAACCAGATTTTTTCGTTCCGATGCTCTATGACGTGGGCACCCGCGATAGTCGCAGCATCATGGACGTG
GCCGTTTTCCGTCTGTCGAAGCGTGACCGACGAGCTGGCGAGGTGATCCGCTACGAGCTTCCAGACGGGC
ACGTAGAGGTTTCCGCAGGGCCGGCCGGCATGGCCAGTGTGTGGGATTACGACCTGGTACTGATGGCGGT
TTCCCATCTAACCGAATCCATGAACCGATACCGGGAAGGGAAGGGAGACAAGCCCGGCCGCGTGTTCCGT
CCACACGTTGCGGACGTACTCAAGTTCTGCCGGCGAGCCGATGGCGGAAAGCAGAAAGACGACCTGGTAG
AAACCTGCATTCGGTTAAACACCACGCACGTTGCCATGCAGCGTACGAAGAAGGCCAAGAACGGCCGCCT
GGTGACGGTATCCGAGGGTGAAGCCTTGATTAGCCGCTACAAGATCGTAAAGAGCGAAACCGGGCGGCCG
GAGTACATCGAGATCGAGCTAGCTGATTGGATGTACCGCGAGATCACAGAAGGCAAGAACCCGGACGTGC
TGACGGTTCACCCCGATTACTTTTTGATCGATCCCGGCATCGGCCGTTTTCTCTACCGCCTGGCACGCCG
CGCCGCAGGCAAGGCAGAAGCCAGATGGTTGTTCAAGACGATCTACGAACGCAGTGGCAGCGCCGGAGAG
TTCAAGAAGTTCTGTTTCACCGTGCGCAAGCTGATCGGGTCAAATGACCTGCCGGAGTACGATTTGAAGG
AGGAGGCGGGGCAGGCTGGCCCGATCCTAGTCATGCGCTACCGCAACCTGATCGAGGGCGAAGCATCCGC
CGGTTCCTAATGTACGGAGCAGATGCTAGGGCAAATTGCCCTAGCAGGGGAAAAAGGTCGAAAAGGTCTC
TTTCCTGTGGATAGCACGTACATTGGGAACCCAAAGCCGTACATTGGGAACCGGAACCCGTACATTGGGA
ACCCAAAGCCGTACATTGGGAACCGGTCACACATGTAAGTGACTGATATAAAAGAGAAAAAAGGCGATTT
TTCCGCCTAAAACTCTTTAAAACTTATTAAAACTCTTAAAACCCGCCTGGCCTGTGCATAACTGTCTGGC
CAGCGCACAGCCGAAGAGCTGCAAAAAGCGCCTACCCTTCGGTCGCTGCGCTCCCTACGCCCCGCCGCTT
CGCGTCGGCCTATCGCGGCCGCTGGCCGCTCAAAAATGGCTGGCCTACGGCCAGGCAATCTACCAGGGCG
CGGACAAGCCGCGCCGTCGCCACTCGACCGCCGGCGCCCACATCAAGGCACCCTGCCTCGCGCGTTTCGG
TGATGACGGTGAAAACCTCTGACACATGCAGCTCCCGGAGACGGTCACAGCTTGTCTGTAAGCGGATGCC
GGGAGCAGACAAGCCCGTCAGGGCGCGTCAGCGGGTGTTGGCGGGTGTCGGGGCGCAGCCATGACCCAGT
CACGTAGCGATAGCGGAGTGTATACTGGCTTAACTATGCGGCATCAGAGCAGATTGTACTGAGAGTGCAC
CATATGCGGTGTGAAATACCGCACAGATGCGTAAGGAGAAAATACCGCATCAGGCGCTCTTCCGCTTCCT
CGCTCACTGACTCGCTGCGCTCGGTCGTTCGGCTGCGGCGAGCGGTATCAGCTCACTCAAAGGCGGTAAT
ACGGTTATCCACAGAATCAGGGGATAACGCAGGAAAGAACATGTGAGCAAAAGGCCAGCAAAAGGCCAGG
AACCGTAAAAAGGCCGCGTTGCTGGCGTTTTTCCATAGGCTCCGCCCCCCTGACGAGCATCACAAAAATC
GACGCTCAAGTCAGAGGTGGCGAAACCCGACAGGACTATAAAGATACCAGGCGTTTCCCCCTGGAAGCTC
CCTCGTGCGCTCTCCTGTTCCGACCCTGCCGCTTACCGGATACCTGTCCGCCTTTCTCCCTTCGGGAAGC
GTGGCGCTTTCTCATAGCTCACGCTGTAGGTATCTCAGTTCGGTGTAGGTCGTTCGCTCCAAGCTGGGCT
GTGTGCACGAACCCCCCGTTCAGCCCGACCGCTGCGCCTTATCCGGTAACTATCGTCTTGAGTCCAACCC
GGTAAGACACGACTTATCGCCACTGGCAGCAGCCACTGGTAACAGGATTAGCAGAGCGAGGTATGTAGGC
GGTGCTACAGAGTTCTTGAAGTGGTGGCCTAACTACGGCTACACTAGAAGGACAGTATTTGGTATCTGCG
CTCTGCTGAAGCCAGTTACCTTCGGAAAAAGAGTTGGTAGCTCTTGATCCGGCAAACAAACCACCGCTGG
TAGCGGTGGTTTTTTTGTTTGCAAGCAGCAGATTACGCGCAGAAAAAAAGGATCTCAAGAAGATCCTTTG
ATCTTTTCTACGGGGTCTGACGCTCAGTGGAACGAAAACTCACGTTAAGGGATTTTGGTCATGCATTCTA
GGTACTAAAACAATTCATCCAGTAAAATATAATATTTTATTTTCTCCCAATCAGGCTTGATCCCCAGTAA
GTCAAAAAATAGCTCGACATACTGTTCTTCCCCGATATCCTCCCTGATCGACCGGACGCAGAAGGCAATG
TCATACCACTTGTCCGCCCTGCCGCTTCTCCCAAGATCAATAAAGCCACTTACTTTGCCATCTTTCACAA
AGATGTTGCTGTCTCCCAGGTCGCCGTGGGAAAAGACAAGTTCCTCTTCGGGCTTTTCCGTCTTTAAAAA
ATCATACAGCTCGCGCGGATCTTTAAATGGAGTGTCTTCTTCCCAGTTTTCGCAATCCACATCGGCCAGA
TCGTTATTCAGTAAGTAATCCAATTCGGCTAAGCGGCTGTCTAAGCTATTCGTATAGGGACAATCCGATA
TGTCGATGGAGTGAAAGAGCCTGATGCACTCCGCATACAGCTCGATAATCTTTTCAGGGCTTTGTTCATC
TTCATACTCTTCCGAGCAAAGGACGCCATCGGCCTCACTCATGAGCAGATTGCTCCAGCCATCATGCCGT
TCAAAGTGCAGGACCTTTGGAACAGGCAGCTTTCCTTCCAGCCATAGCATCATGTCCTTTTCCCGTTCCA
CATCATAGGTGGTCCCTTTATACCGGCTGTCCGTCATTTTTAAATATAGGTTTTCATTTTCTCCCACCAG
CTTATATACCTTAGCAGGAGACATTCCTTCCGTATCTTTTACGCAGCGGTATTTTTCGATCAGTTTTTTC
AATTCCGGTGATATTCTCATTTTAGCCATTTATTATTTCCTTCCTCTTTTCTACAGTATTTAAAGATACC
CCAAGAAGCTAATTATAACAAGACGAACTCCAATTCACTGTTCCTTGCATTCTAAAACCTTAAATACCAG
AAAACAGCTTTTTCAAAGTTGTTTTCAAAGTTGGCGTATAACATAGTATCGACGGAGCCGATTTTGAAAC
CGCGGTGATCACAGGCAGCAACGCTCTGTCATCGTTACAATCAACATGCTACCCTCCGCGAGATCATCCG
TGTTTCAAACCCGGCAGCTTAGTTGCCGTTCTTCCGAATAGCATCGGTAACATGAGCAAAGTCTGCCGCC
TTACAACGGCTCTCCCGCTGACGCCGTCCCGGACTGATGGGCTGCCTGTATCGAGTGGTGATTTTGTGCC
GAGCTGCCGGTCGGGGAGCTGTTGGCTGGCTGGTGGCAGGATATATTGTGGTGTAAACAAATTGACGCTT
AGACAACTTAATAACACATTGCGGACGTTTTTAATGTACTGAATTAACGCCGAATTAATTCGAGCTCGGA
TCTGATAATTTATTTGAAAATTCATAAGAAAAGCAAACGTTACATGAATTGATGAAACAATACAAAGACA
GATAAAGCCACGCACATTTAGGATATTGGCCGAGATTACTGAATATTGAGTAAGATCACGGAATTTCTGA
CAGGAGCATGTCTTCAATTCAGCCCAAATGGCAGTTGAAATACTCAAACCGCCCCATATGCAGGAGCGGA
TCATTCATTGTTTGTTTGGTTGCCTTTGCCAACATGGGAGTCCAAGATTCTGCAGTCAAATCTCGGTGAC
GGGCAGGACCGGACGGGGCGGTACCGGCAGGCTGAAGTCCAGCTGCCAGAAACCCACGTCATGCCAGTTC
CCGTGCTTGAAGCCGGCCGCCCGCAGCATGCCGCGGGGGGCATATCCGAGCGCCTCGTGCATGCGCACGC
TCGGGTCGTTGGGCAGCCCGATGACAGCGACCACGCTCTTGAAGCCCTGTGCCTCCAGGGACTTCAGCAG
GTGGGTGTAGAGCGTGGAGCCCAGTCCCGTCCGCTGGTGGCGGGGGGAGACGTACACGGTCGACTCGGCC
GTCCAGTCGTAGGCGTTGCGTGCCTTCCAGGGGCCCGCGTAGGCGATGCCGGCGACCTCGCCGTCCACCT
CGGCGACGAGCCAGGGATAGCGCTCCCGCAGACGGACGAGGTCGTCCGTCCACTCCTGCGGTTCCTGCGG
CTCGGTACGGAAGTTGACCGTGCTTGTCTCGATGTAGTGGTTGACGATGGTGCAGACCGCCGGCATGTCC
GCCTCGGTGGCACGGCGGATGTCGGCCGGGCGTCGTTCTGGGCTCATCGATTCGATTTGGTGTATCGAGA
TTGGTTATGAAATTCAGATGCTAGTGTAATGTATTGGTAATTTGGGAAGATATAATAGGAAGCAAGGCTA
TTTATCCATTTCTGAAAAGGCGAAATGGCGTCACCGCGAGCGTCACGCGCATTCCGTTCTTGCTGTAAAG
CGTTGTTTGGTACACTTTTGACTAGCGAGGCTTGGCGTGTCAGCGTATCTATTCAAAAGTCGTTAATGGC
TGCGGATCAAGAAAAAGTTGGAATAGAAACAGAATACCCGCGAAATTCAGGCCCGGTTGCCATGTCCTAC
ACGCCGAAATAAACGACCAAATTAGTAGAAAAATAAAAACTGACTCGGATACTTACGTCACGTCTTGCGC
ACTGATTTGAAAAATCTCAGAATTCCAATCCCACAAAAATCTGAGCTTAACAGCACAGTTGCTCCTCTCA
GAGCAGAATCGGGTATTCAACACCCTCATATCAACTACTACGTTGTGTATAACGGTCCACATGCCGGTAT
ATACGATGACTGGGGTTGTACAAAGGCGGCAACAAACGGCGTTCCCGGAGTTGCACACAAGAAATTTGCC
ACTATTACAGAGGCAAGAGCAGCAGCTGA
Features (pLannotate 1.2.2; 27 found; start..end, strand, type, name):
    493..834     +  promoter       CaMV 35S promoter: strong constitutive promoter from cauliflower mosaic virus
   1315..1377    +  CDS            CHI-B (fragment): CHIB_ARATH - Also known as PR3. Experimental evidence at protein level: Swiss-Prot protein existence level 1. Defense against chitin-containing fungal pathogens. Seems particularly implicated in resistance to jasmonate-inducing pathogens such as A.brassicicola. In vitro antifungal activity against T.reesei, but not against A.solani, F.oxysporum, S.sclerotiorum, G.graminis and P.megasperma. From Arabidopsis thaliana (Mouse-ear cress).
   1381..2091    +  CDS            mgfp5: GFP with folding enhancement mutations; mgfp5; suitable for expression in plants due to removal of a cryptic intron
   2123..2375    +  terminator     NOS terminator: nopaline synthase terminator and poly(A) signal
   2375..2545    +  CDS            IBMP_CAMVB (fragment): Experimental evidence at protein level: Swiss-Prot protein existence level 1. Enhances the ribosomal termination-reinitiation event leading to the translation of major open reading frames on the polycistronic viral RNAs. From Cauliflower mosaic virus (strain Bari 1) (CaMV).
   2591..2962    +  CDS            HST (fragment): HSTC_ARATH - Also known as HPT2, VTE2-2. Experimental evidence at protein level: Swiss-Prot protein existence level 1. Involved in the synthesis of plastoquinone-9. Can use both homogentisic acid and 2,5-dihydroxyphenylacetic acid gamma-lactone as prenyl acceptors, and solanesyl diphosphate > farnesyl diphosphate > geranylgeranyl diphosphate >> phytyl diphosphate as prenyl donors. Do not catalyze the decardoxylation of homogentisate uncoupled from prenylation. From Arabidopsis thaliana (Mouse-ear cress).
   3114..3197    +  CDS            HST (fragment): HSTC_ARATH - Also known as HPT2, VTE2-2. Experimental evidence at protein level: Swiss-Prot protein existence level 1. Involved in the synthesis of plastoquinone-9. Can use both homogentisic acid and 2,5-dihydroxyphenylacetic acid gamma-lactone as prenyl acceptors, and solanesyl diphosphate > farnesyl diphosphate > geranylgeranyl diphosphate >> phytyl diphosphate as prenyl donors. Do not catalyze the decardoxylation of homogentisate uncoupled from prenylation. From Arabidopsis thaliana (Mouse-ear cress).
   3463..3537    +  CDS            HST (fragment): HSTC_ARATH - Also known as HPT2, VTE2-2. Experimental evidence at protein level: Swiss-Prot protein existence level 1. Involved in the synthesis of plastoquinone-9. Can use both homogentisic acid and 2,5-dihydroxyphenylacetic acid gamma-lactone as prenyl acceptors, and solanesyl diphosphate > farnesyl diphosphate > geranylgeranyl diphosphate >> phytyl diphosphate as prenyl donors. Do not catalyze the decardoxylation of homogentisate uncoupled from prenylation. From Arabidopsis thaliana (Mouse-ear cress).
   4238..4262    +  protein_bind   attB1: mutant version of attB; recombination site for the Gateway® BP reaction BP Clonase™
   7146..7170    -  protein_bind   attB2: mutant version of attB; recombination site for the Gateway® BP reaction BP Clonase™
   7223..7930    +  terminator     OCS terminator: octopine synthase terminator
   7931..7951    +  misc_feature   MCS (fragment): pUC18/19 multiple cloning site
   7954..8108    +  CDS            lacZα (fragment): LacZα fragment of β-galactosidase; lacZ fragment
   8174..8198    +  misc_feature   RB T-DNA repeat: right border repeat from nopaline C58 T-DNA
   8538..8939    +  CDS            Y4CG_SINFN (fragment): Protein inferred from homology: Swiss-Prot protein existence level 3. From Sinorhizobium fredii (strain NBRC 101917 / NGR234).
   9499..10128   +  CDS            pVS1 StaA: stability protein from the Pseudomonas plasmid pVS1 (Heeb et al., 2000)
  10557..11630   +  CDS            pVS1 RepA: replication protein from the Pseudomonas plasmid pVS1 (Heeb et al., 2000)
  11696..11890   +  rep_origin     pVS1 oriV: origin of replication for the Pseudomonas plasmid pVS1 (Heeb et al., 2000)
  12093..12132   +  CDS            rop (fragment): Rop protein, which maintains plasmids at low copy number; rop
  12234..12374   +  misc_feature   bom: basis of mobility region from pBR322
  12560..13148   -  rep_origin     ori: high-copy-number ColE1/pMB1/pBR322/pUC origin of replication
  13235..14029   -  CDS            KanR: aminoglycoside phosphotransferase; aphA-3; confers resistance to kanamycin
  14454..14478   +  misc_feature   LB T-DNA repeat: left border repeat from nopaline C58 T-DNA
  14564..14816   -  terminator     MAS terminator: mannopine synthase terminator
  14829..15377   -  CDS            bar: PAT_STRHY - Experimental evidence at protein level: Swiss-Prot protein existence level 1. Inactivates phosphinothricin (PPT) by transfer of an acetyl group from acetyl CoA. Can also acetylate demethylphosphinothricin but not PTT or glutamate. This enzyme is an effector of phosphinothricin tripeptide (PTT or bialaphos) resistance. From Streptomyces hygroscopicus. Introduced by genetic manipulation and expressed in glufosinate-tolerant maize by Dekalb Genetics.
  15383..15763   -  promoter       MAS promoter: mannopine synthase promoter (Velten et al., 1984)
  15763..15987   +  CDS            IBMP_CAMVB (fragment): Experimental evidence at protein level: Swiss-Prot protein existence level 1. Enhances the ribosomal termination-reinitiation event leading to the translation of major open reading frames on the polycistronic viral RNAs. From Cauliflower mosaic virus (strain Bari 1) (CaMV).
