[The description below was written by a language model from this plasmid's Addgene catalogue record and pLannotate feature annotations shown in this document.]
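Description:
pEarleyGate 100RMOA mPing is a roughly 16 kb Gateway-derived binary plant expression vector built on pEarleyGate 100, designed for Agrobacterium-mediated T-DNA delivery and used to measure transposition of the rice miniature transposable element mPing in plants. The backbone carries a ColE1/pBR322-type origin with a bom site for propagation in E. coli, the pVS1 oriV with RepA and StaA for replication and stable maintenance in Agrobacterium, and a kanamycin resistance gene for bacterial selection. Between the nopaline-type left and right T-DNA border repeats, a bar (phosphinothricin acetyltransferase) gene under the mannopine synthase promoter and terminator provides herbicide-based selection of transformed plants.

The T-DNA holds two functional units. The first is an excision reporter: a CaMV 35S promoter followed by mgfp5 and a NOS terminator, preceded by a short chitinase-derived segment that probably serves as a signal peptide. According to the record, the 430 bp mPing element was cloned at an XbaI site under the 35S promoter; the annotation shows an unannotated gap between promoter and GFP consistent with that placement, so that excision of mPing would presumably restore GFP expression. The second unit supplies the transposition machinery. The backbone's original 35S promoter was replaced by the RPS5a promoter (not annotated by name; the HST fragment hits upstream of attB1 probably reflect flanking Arabidopsis genomic sequence). This promoter drives a Gateway-recombined insert flanked by attB1 and attB2 and terminated by the OCS terminator. The insert encodes Pong transposase with nuclear export signal mutations L418A and L420A, joined through a self-cleaving T2A peptide to an engineered chimeric ORF1. This ORF1 has a Ping N-terminus and Pong C-terminus, a stronger nuclear localisation signal, and the N-terminal repeat removed. A single T-DNA therefore delivers both the mobilising proteins and the reporter element.
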