Addgene plasmid #196137: pEarleyGate 100RMOA mPing
Purpose: Measures mPing transposition in plants
Depositing lab: Charles Nathan Hancock. Depositing organization: University of South Carolina Aiken. Publication: Pol V produced RNA facilitates transposable element excision site repair in Arabidopsis. Renken K, Mendoza SM, Diaz S, Slotkin RK, Hancock CN. MicroPubl Biol. 2023 May 16;2023:10.17912/micropub.biology.000793. doi: 10.17912/micropub.biology.000793. eCollection 2023. PubMed 37273575.
Backbone
  Vector backbone: pEarleyGate 100
  Backbone manufacturer: ABRC
  Backbone size w/o insert (bp): 11648
  Total vector size (bp): 15979
  Modifications to backbone: Replaced the 35S promoter with the RPS5a promoter
  Vector type: Plant Expression ; Binary
Growth in bacteria
  Bacterial resistance: Kanamycin, 50 μg/mL
  Growth temperature: 37°C
  Growth strain: NEB Stable
  Copy number: High Copy
Gene/Insert 1
  Gene/Insert name: Pong TPase LA T2A ORF1SC1 ONE
  Species: Synthetic; Oryza sativa
  Insert size (bp): 2877
  Mutation: TPase NES sequence mutated L418A, L420A; T2A peptide; ORF1 has Ping N-terminal and Pong C terminal with stronger NLS, N-terminal repeat removed
  GenBank ID: BK000586 AB087616
  Promoter: RPS5a
  Cloning method: Gateway Cloning
  Sequencing primers: 5′ RPS5a_Prom_For - tgatttcgtacttgtgtatttgagctca; 3′ OCS_Term_Rev - gaaagcaaatatcatgcgatcataggcgt
Gene/Insert 2
  Gene/Insert name: mPing
  Species: Oryza sativa
  Insert size (bp): 430
  GenBank ID: AB087615
  Promoter: 35S
  Cloning method: Restriction Enzyme; 5′ cloning site XbaI (unknown if destroyed); 3′ cloning site XbaI (unknown if destroyed)
  Sequencing primers: 5′ mPing_Flank_For - agacgttccaaccacgtcttcaaagcaag; 3′ mPing_Flank_Rev - cctctccactgacagaaaatttgtgccca
Terms and licenses: Academic/Nonprofit Terms; Industry Terms: Not Available to Industry
How to cite: pEarleyGate 100RMOA mPing was a gift from Charles Nathan Hancock (Addgene plasmid # 196137 ; http://n2t.net/addgene:196137 ; RRID:Addgene_196137)
